Addgene plasmid #43093: I-GAAG
Depositing lab: Chad Cowan & Kiran Musunuru. Depositing organization: Harvard University. Publication: A TALEN Genome-Editing System for Generating Human Stem Cell-Based Disease Models. Ding Q, Lee YK, Schaefer EA, Peters DT, Veres A, Kim K, Kuperwasser N, Motola DL, Meissner TB, Hendriks WT, Trevisan M, Gupta RM, Moisan A, Banks E, Friesen M, Schinzel RT, Xia F, Tang A, Xia Y, Figueroa E, Wann A, Ahfeldt T, Daheron L, Zhang F, Rubin LL, Peng LF, Chung RT, Musunuru K, Cowan CA. Cell Stem Cell. 2012 Dec 12. pii: S1934-5909(12)00645-5. doi: 10.1016/j.stem.2012.11.011. PubMed 23246482.
Backbone
  Vector backbone: pCRII-TOPO
  Backbone manufacturer: Invitrogen
  Backbone size w/o insert (bp): 3973
  Vector type: Bacterial Cloning
Growth in bacteria
  Bacterial resistance: Ampicillin and Kanamycin, 100 & 50 μg/mL
  Growth temperature: 37°C
  Growth strain: Top10
  Copy number: High Copy
Gene/Insert
  Gene/Insert name: I-GAAG
  Species: Synthetic
  Insert size (bp): 424
  Cloning method: TOPO Cloning
  Sequencing primers: 5′ T7; 3′ M13-rev
Terms and licenses: Academic/Nonprofit Terms; Industry Terms: Not Available to Industry
How to cite: I-GAAG was a gift from Chad Cowan & Kiran Musunuru (Addgene plasmid # 43093 ; http://n2t.net/addgene:43093 ; RRID:Addgene_43093)
