[The description below was written by a language model from this plasmid's Addgene catalogue record.]
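Description:
I-GAAG is a bacterial cloning plasmid built on the commercial pCRII-TOPO backbone (about 4 kb without insert), into which a 424 bp synthetic insert was placed by TOPO cloning. It is a high-copy plasmid propagated in E. coli and carries both ampicillin and kanamycin resistance, so either or both antibiotics can be used for selection. The insert is flanked by the T7 and M13 reverse priming sites, which are listed as the sequencing primers. No mammalian promoter, reporter or expression cassette is recorded, consistent with a storage or source vector rather than an expression construct.

The record does not describe the insert beyond its name, synthetic origin and size. The plasmid was deposited in connection with a TALEN genome-editing system developed for generating human stem cell-based disease models. In that context, the name and size suggest a pre-assembled module of four TAL effector repeats, each roughly 100 bp, corresponding to the DNA bases G, A, A and G. The "I" prefix may denote its position in an ordered assembly. This reading is an inference from the name, size and associated publication, not something stated in the catalogue fields. No feature table is available to confirm the repeat composition or any flanking restriction sites used for assembly. On that interpretation, the plasmid would be one member of a library of multimer building blocks, from which the insert is excised or amplified and joined with other modules to build a custom TALE DNA-binding array for a nuclease targeting a chosen genomic site.
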