>Addgene plasmid #43093 | I-GAAG | depositor partial sequence | sequence record 58358 | I-GAAG sequence 424 bps
CGTCTCCTGACCCCAGAGCAGGTCGTGGCAATCGCGAGCAATAACGGCGGAAAACAGGCTTTGGAAACGG
TGCAGAGGCTCCTTCCAGTGCTGTGCCAAGCGCACGGACTCACCCCAGAGCAGGTCGTGGCAATCGCCTC
CAACATTGGCGGGAAACAGGCACTCGAGACTGTCCAGCGCCTGCTTCCCGTGCTGTGCCAAGCGCACGGC
CTCACCCCAGAGCAGGTCGTGGCAATCGCCTCCAACATTGGCGGGAAACAGGCACTCGAGACTGTCCAGC
GCCTGCTTCCCGTGCTGTGCCAAGCGCACGGATTAACCCCAGAGCAGGTCGTGGCAATCGCGAGCAATAA
CGGCGGAAAACAGGCTTTGGAAACGGTGCAGAGGCTCCTTCCAGTGCTGTGCCAAGCGCACGGCTTAAGA
GACG
