>Addgene plasmid #43093 | I-GAAG | addgene partial sequence | sequence record 60373 | M13-F20 5'-TGTAAAACGACGGCCAGT-3'
CTATAGGGCGAATTGGGCCCTCTAGATGCATGCTCGAGCGGCCGCCAGTGTGATGGATATCTGCAGAATT
CGCCCTTATATAGATGCCGTCCTAGCGCGTCTCCTGACCCCAGAGCAGGTCGTGGCAATCGCGAGCAATA
ACGGCGGAAAACAGGCTTTGGAAACGGTGCAGAGGCTCCTTCCAGTGCTGTGCCAAGCGCACGGACTCAC
CCCAGAGCAGGTCGTGGCAATCGCCTCCAACATTGGCGGGAAACAGGCACTCGAGACTGTCCAGCGCCTG
CTTCCCGTGCTGTGCCAAGCGCACGGCCTCACCCCAGAGCAGGTCGTGGCAATCGCCTCCAACATTGGCG
GGAAACAGGCACTCGAGACTGTCCAGCGCCTGCTTCCCGTGCTGTGCCAAGCGCACGGATTAACCCCAGA
GCAGGTCGTGGCAATCGCGAGCAATAACGGCGGAAAACAGGCTTTGGAAACGGTGCAGAGGCTCCTTCCA
GTGCTGTGCCAAGCGCACGGCTTAAGAGACGTGGGCACAGGAAAGATACTTAAGGGCGAATTCCAGCACA
CTGGCGGCCGTTACTAGTGGATCCGAGCTCGGTACCAAGCTTGGCGTAATCATGGTCATAGCTGTTTCCT
GTGTGAAATTGTTATCCGCTCACAATTCCACACAACATACGAGCCGGAAGCATAAAGTGTAAAGCCTGGG
GTGCCTAATGAGTGAGCTAACTCACATTAATTGCGTTGCGCTCACTGCCCGCTTTCCAGTCGGGAAACCT
GTCGTGCCAGCTGCATTAATGAATCGGCCAACGCGCGGGGAGAGGCGGTTTGCGTATTGGGCGCTCTTCC
GCTTCCTCGCTCACTGACTCGCTGCGCTCGGTCGTTCGGCTGCGGCGAGCGGTATCAGCTCACTCAA
